>Addgene plasmid #48333 | CAG-Flex-RG | depositor full sequence | sequence record 263744 | CAG-Flex-RG sequence 7667 bps
CCTGCAGGCAGCTGCGCGCTCGCTCGCTCACTGAGGCCGCCCGGGCAAAGCCCGGGCGTCGGGCGACCTT
TGGTCGCCCGGCCTCAGTGAGCGAGCGAGCGCGCAGAGAGGGAGTGGCCAACTCCATCACTAGGGGTTCC
TGCGGCCGCACGCGTAATTCCCGGGGAATCTAGTTATTAATAGTAATCAATTACGGGGTCATTAGTTCAT
AGCCCATATATGGAGTTCCGCGTTACATAACTTACGGTAAATGGCCCGCCTGGCTGACCGCCCAACGACC
CCCGCCCATTGACGTCAATAATGACGTATGTTCCCATAGTAACGCCAATAGGGACTTTCCATTGACGTCA
ATGGGTGGAGTATTTACGGTAAACTGCCCACTTGGCAGTACATCAAGTGTATCATATGCCAAGTACGCCC
CCTATTGACGTCAATGACGGTAAATGGCCCGCCTGGCATTATGCCCAGTACATGACCTTATGGGACTTTC
CTACTTGGCAGTACATCTACGTATTAGTCATCGCTATTACCATGGTCGAGGTGAGCCCCACGTTCTGCTT
CACTCTCCCCATCTCCCCCCCCTCCCCACCCCCAATTTTGTATTTATTTATTTTTTAATTATTTTGTGCA
GCGATGGGGGCGGGGGGGGGGGGGGGGCGCGCGCCAGGCGGGGCGGGGCGGGGCGAGGGGCGGGGCGGGG
CGAGGCGGAGAGGTGCGGCGGCAGCCAATCAGAGCGGCGCGCTCCGAAAGTTTCCTTTTATGGCGAGGCG
GCGGCGGCGGCGGCCCTATAAAAAGCGAAGCGCGCGGCGGGCGGGGAGTCGCTGCGACGCTGCCTTCGCC
CCGTGCCCCGCTCCGCCGCCGCCTCGCGCCGCCCGCCCCGGCTCTGACTGACCGCGTTACTCCCACAGGT
GAGCGGGCGGGACGGCCCTTCTCCTCCGGGCTGTAATTAGCGCTTGGTTTAATGACGGCTTGTTTCTTTT
CTGTGGCTGCGTGAAAGCCTTGAGGGGCTCCGGGAGGGCCCTTTGTGCGGGGGGAGCGGCTCGGGGGGTG
CGTGCGTGTGTGTGTGCGTGGGGAGCGCCGCGTGCGGCTCCGCGCTGCCCGGCGGCTGTGAGCGCTGCGG
GCGCGGCGCGGGGCTTTGTGCGCTCCGCAGTGTGCGCGAGGGGAGCGCGGCCGGGGGCGGTGCCCCGCGG
TGCGGGGGGGGCTGCGAGGGGAACAAAGGCTGCGTGCGGGGTGTGTGCGTGGGGGGGTGAGCAGGGGGTG
TGGGCGCGTCGGTCGGGCTGCAACCCCCCCTGCACCCCCCTCCCCGAGTTGCTGAGCACGGCCCGGCTTC
GGGTGCGGGGCTCCGTACGGGGCGTGGCGCGGGGCTCGCCGTGCCGGGCGGGGGGTGGCGGCAGGTGGGG
GTGCCGGGCGGGGCGGGGCCGCCTCGGGCCGGGGAGGGCTCGGGGGAGGGGCGCGGCGGCCCCCGGAGCG
CCGGCGGCTGTCGAGGCGCGGCGAGCCGCAGCCATTGCCTTTTATGGTAATCGTGCGAGAGGGCGCAGGG
ACTTCCTTTGTCCCAAATCTGTGCGGAGCCGAAATCTGGGAGGCGCCGCCGCACCCCCTCTAGCGGGCGC
GGGGCGAAGCGGTGCGGCGCCGGCAGGAAGGAAATGGGCGGGGAGGGCCTTCGTGCGTCGCCGCGCCGCC
GTCCCCTTCTCCCTCTCCAGCCTCGGGGCTGTCCGCGGGGGGACGGCTGCCTTCGGGGGGGACGGGGCAG
GGCGGGGTTCGGCTTCTGGCGTGTGACCGGCGGCTCTAGAGCCTCTGCTAACCATGTTCATGCCTTCTTC
TTTTTCCTACAGCTCCTGGGCAACGTGCTGGTTATTGTGCTGTCTCATCATTTTGGCAAAGAATTGATTT
GATACCGCGGGCCCGGCCGGGATAACTTCGTATAAAGTATCCTATACGAAGTTATATCAAAATAGGAAGA
CCAATGCTTCACCATCGACCCGAATTGCCAAGCATCACCATCGACACATAACTTCGTATAATGTATGCTA
TACGAAGTTATGTCGACTTACAGTCTGGTCTCACCCCCACTCTTGTGTGATTCCCATGAAGATATGATCT
TCCCGCTTTGGGGAGTGACTGACACCTCCCTCCCTGTCCCTCTGAGATTGTGTTGCGTAGGTTCTGATCG
ATTGACTCTTCTACAACATGTCATCAGGAAAATTATCAACATCAAGGCAGTCAGGGCCCCTGCACTCAGT
AATACATACTTCCCCCAGTTCGGGAGACCCAAGTCAACTCCTGAGACCTGATTGTGCACATCGGGAAGGT
GAACTTCAACAAAATCCTCAGCCTCGTCACCGTCCTTGAAAACGGTAGACGGGTCTGCCAGGGGGTGCAC
AAGGGGGATAACCGAGGATTCCAACAACTCCATATGTTGCTGGAGGAGGGATGATTGCATCTCTGGGATT
AAGACATTGCCGTCAGGTCCTAATATTATACCATTGAAAAACACCCCGTTCACATGAGGATGACACCTCC
CCCCAACTCTTAAACACCCTTTTGAAGGGAGGATCTCATTCCAAGTTCTGACTGACTTGTAGTGAGCATC
GGCTTCCATCAAGGTCTTGTTGAATATGGTATATGCTTTTCCAAACCCAGGGACAAGTTTTCTTAAATGA
CTGAGACGTCTGAAACTCACTGACTTGGTTGTCATGATGGACTCTAGTGCATCCAGACACTCCTCTCTCT
TCCTGACCAACTCCTCTACAACAAGGTGCTCAATTTCGTCTGAGCGAAAGTCGTGCAGGTTCACCAACTT
ATCGGGAGGGCACCATTTGGTTTCATTTGATGTTTGCATCGAGACCCATGTTCCATCCATAAGTCTAAGT
CCTAGAACTCCACATAACTTGAGTTTGCATGCTCCTTTTAAAGACTTATATAGGCCTCTTTCATCTACAA
AGCCGCAAGTCTCACTCCCTTTGGATGCTCTCTTCCCTCTACTATTGGTAAAAATGTCACAAGACATCCC
TAGTCTCGGATTCTCGGGCATCCAAATGGTGTAATCGTGGTTAGTGGAGCAGTAGGTAGAAGACACCGCT
ACTCCTGAGCACTTCCCGCTAGGGAAGACCCTCGAGTGAAGGGATCTGTCATATGGGTCCAAATCTGCCA
CACTTGGAGATATGATAACGAGAGACTCCTTGGTGGTTTTTACAGTTCGAAGCCAGCGGTAGTCAGGGTA
CGGATTGTGTAGAGACTCTTCATATCTGGGGTCACCGGCCATCTTCCAGTTGTACGCGGCTCTACATGCA
TCTGGTGTTGGGCGGAAATGCTTTCTTTTGAACGTGGTTGTGACATAACCAACGAAGTTAGTGTAGGTTT
CAGCCTCCGTCACAACGCCTGTGCAAGTGAACCCGTTCACTTTTATGGCTAAGATGTATCCAACTTTAAG
TTCCATGTAGGAGAACCCTGACAGGTTGGTGCATCCTTCGTCCTCCACTACCAAATTGTTTGGGCAGCTG
AGGTGATGTATGTCAATCGGACTCCAGGGACCAAGCTTGTCTGGTATCGTGTAAATAGGGAATTTCCCAA
AACACAATGGAAAAACCAGAAGGGGTACAAACAGGAGAGCCTGAGGAACCATGGTGGCGCGCCTATAACT
TCGTATAGGATACTTTATACGAAGTTATCATTGGGATTCTTCCTATTTTGATCCAAGCATCACCATCGAC
CCTCTAGTCCAGATCTCACCATCGACCCATAACTTCGTATAGCATACATTATACGAAGTTATAAGCTTAT
ATGCGGCCGATCGATAATCAACCTCTGGATTACAAAATTTGTGAAAGATTGACTGGTATTCTTAACTATG
TTGCTCCTTTTACGCTATGTGGATACGCTGCTTTAATGCCTTTGTATCATGCTATTGCTTCCCGTATGGC
TTTCATTTTCTCCTCCTTGTATAAATCCTGGTTGCTGTCTCTTTATGAGGAGTTGTGGCCCGTTGTCAGG
CAACGTGGCGTGGTGTGCACTGTGTTTGCTGACGCAACCCCCACTGGTTGGGGCATTGCCACCACCTGTC
AGCTCCTTTCCGGGACTTTCGCTTTCCCCCTCCCTATTGCCACGGCGGAACTCATCGCCGCCTGCCTTGC
CCGCTGCTGGACAGGGGCTCGGCTGTTGGGCACTGACAATTCCGTGGTGTTGTCGGGGAAATCATCGTCC
TTTCCTTGGCTGCTCGCCTGTGTTGCCACCTGGATTCTGCGCGGGACGTCCTTCTGCTACGTCCCTTCGG
CCCTCAATCCAGCGGACCTTCCTTCCCGCGGCCTGCTGCCGGCTCTGCGGCCTCTTCCGCGTCTTCGCCT
TCGCCCTCAGACGAGTCGGATCTCCCTTTGGGCCGCCTCCCCGCATCGATACCGTAGATCGATCTACGGG
TGGCATCCCTGTGACCCCTCCCCAGTGCCTCTCCTGGCCCTGGAAGTTGCCACTCCAGTGCCCACCAGCC
TTGTCCTAATAAAATTAAGTTGCATCATTTTGTCTGACTAGGTGTCCTTCTATAATATTATGGGGTGGAG
GGGGGTGGTATGGAGCAAGGGGCAAGTTGGGAAGACAACCTGTAGGGCCTGCGGGGTCTATTGGGAACCA
AGCTGGAGTGCAGTGGCACAATCTTGGCTCACTGCAATCTCCGCCTCCTGGGTTCAAGCGATTCTCCTGC
CTCAGCCTCCCGAGTTGTTGGGATTCCAGGCATGCATGACCAGGCTCAGCTAATTTTTGTTTTTTTGGTA
GAGACGGGGTTTCACCATATTGGCCAGGCTGGTCTCCAACTCCTAATCTCAGGTGATCTACCCACCTTGG
CCTCCCAAATTGCTGGGATTACAGGCGTGAACCACTGCTCCCTTCCCTGTCCTTCTGATTTTGTAGGTAA
CCACGTGCGGACCGAACTAGTGCGGCCGCAGGAACCCCTAGTGATGGAGTTGGCCACTCCCTCTCTGCGC
GCTCGCTCGCTCACTGAGGCCGGGCGACCAAAGGTCGCCCGACGCCCGGGCTTTGCCCGGGCGGCCTCAG
TGAGCGAGCGAGCGCGCAGCTGCCTGCAGGGGCGCCTGATGCGGTATTTTCTCCTTACGCATCTGTGCGG
TATTTCACACCGCATA
[142 nt withheld, positions 5127-5268]
C
[141 nt withheld, positions 5270-5410]
CCTTTGACGTTGGAGTCCACGTTCTTT
[37 nt withheld, positions 5438-5474]
ACCCTATCTCGGGCTATTCTTTTGATTTATAAGGGATTTTGCCGATTTCGGCCTATTGGTTAAAAAATGA
GCTGATTTAACAAAAATTTAACGCGAATTTTAACAAAATATTAACGTTTACAATTTTATGGTGCACTCTC
AGTACAATCTGCTCTGATGCCGCATAGTTAAGCCAGCCCCGACACCCGCCAACACCCGCTGACGCGCCCT
GACGGGCTTGTCTGCTCCCGGCATCCGCTTACAGACAAGCTGTGACCGTCTCCGGGAGCTGCATGTGTCA
GAGGTTTTCACCGTCATCACCGAAACGCGCGAGACGAAAGGGCCTCGTGATACGCCTATTTTTATAGGTT
AATGTCATGATAATAATGGTTTCTTAGACGTCAGGTGGCACTTTTCGGGGAAATGTGCGCGGAACCCCTA
TTTGTTTATTTTTCTAAATACATTCAAATATGTATCCGCTCATGAGACAATAACCCTGATAAATGCTTCA
ATAATATTGAAAAAGGAAGAGTATGAGTATTCAACATTTCCGTGTCGCCCTTATTCCCTTTTTTGCGGCA
TTTTGCCTTCCTGTTTTTGCTCACCCAGAAACGCTGGTGAAAGTAAAAGATGCTGAAGATCAGTTGGGTG
CACGAGTGGGTTACATCGAACTGGATCTCAACAGCGGTAAGATCCTTGAGAGTTTTCGCCCCGAAGAACG
TTTTCCAATGATGAGCACTTTTAAAGTTCTGCTATGTGGCGCGGTATTATCCCGTATTGACGCCGGGCAA
GAGCAACTCGGTCGCCGCATACACTATTCTCAGAATGACTTGGTTGAGTACTCACCAGTCACAGAAAAGC
ATCTTACGGATGGCATGACAGTAAGAGAATTATGCAGTGCTGCCATAACCATGAGTGATAACACTGCGGC
CAACTTACTTCTGACAACGATCGGAGGACCGAAGGAGCTAACCGCTTTTTTGCACAACATGGGGGATCAT
GTAACTCGCCTTGATCGTTGGGAACCGGAGCTGAATGAAGCCATACCAAACGACGAGCGTGACACCACGA
TGCCTGTAGCAATGGCAACAACGTTGCGCAAACTATTAACTGGCGAACTACTTACTCTAGCTTCCCGGCA
ACAATTAATAGACTGGATGGAGGCGGATAAAGTTGCAGGACCACTTCTGCGCTCGGCCCTTCCGGCTGGC
TGGTTTATTGCTGATAAATCTGGAGCCGGTGAGCGTGGGTCTCGCGGTATCATTGCAGCACTGGGGCCAG
ATGGTAAGCCCTCCCGTATCGTAGTTATCTACACGACGGGGAGTCAGGCAACTATGGATGAACGAAATAG
ACAGATCGCTGAGATAGGTGCCTCACTGATTAAGCATTGGTAACTGTCAGACCAAGTTTACTCATATATA
CTTTAGATTGATTTAAAACTTCATTTTTAATTTAAAAGGATCTAGGTGAAGATCCTTTTTGATAATCTCA
TGACCAAAATCCCTTAACGTGAGTTTTCGTTCCACTGAGCGTCAGACCCCGTAGAAAAGATCAAAGGATC
TTCTTGAGATCCTTTTTTTCTGCGCGTAATCTGCTGCTTGCAAACAAAAAAACCACCGCTACCAGCGGTG
GTTTGTTTGCCGGATCAAGAGCTACCAACTCTTTTTCCGAAGGTAACTGGCTTCAGCAGAGCGCAGATAC
CAAATACTGTCCTTCTAGTGTAGCCGTAGTTAGGCCACCACTTCAAGAACTCTGTAGCACCGCCTACATA
CCTCGCTCTGCTAATCCTGTTACCAGTGGCTGCTGCCAGTGGCGATAAGTCGTGTCTTACCGGGTTGGAC
TCAAGACGATAGTTACCGGATAAGGCGCAGCGGTCGGGCTGAACGGGGGGTTCGTGCACACAGCCCAGCT
TGGAGCGAACGACCTACACCGAACTGAGATACCTACAGCGTGAGCTATGAGAAAGCGCCACGCTTCCCGA
AGGGAGAAAGGCGGACAGGTATCCGGTAAGCGGCAGGGTCGGAACAGGAGAGCGCACGAGGGAGCTTCCA
GGGGGAAACGCCTGGTATCTTTATAGTCCTGTCGGGTTTCGCCACCTCTGACTTGAGCGTCGATTTTTGT
GATGCTCGTCAGGGGGGCGGAGCCTATGGAAAAACGCCAGCAACGCGGCCTTTTTACGGTTCCTGGCCTT
TTGCTGGCCTTTTGCTCACATGT
Features (pLannotate 1.2.2; 19 found; start..end, strand, type, name):
      1..141     -  repeat_region  AAV2 ITR: inverted terminal repeat of adeno-associated virus serotype 2 inverted
    231..534     +  enhancer       CMV enhancer: human cytomegalovirus immediate early enhancer
    536..813     +  promoter       chicken β-actin promoter: No description available
    815..1832    +  intron         chimeric intron: chimera between introns from chicken β-actin and rabbit β-globin
   1912..1945    -  protein_bind   lox2272: Cre-mediated recombination occurs in the 8-bp core sequence (GGATACTT). lox2272 sites are compatible with each other, but incompatible with loxP or loxN sites (Lee and Saito, 1988). Cre recombinase
   2008..2041    -  protein_bind   loxP: Cre-mediated recombination occurs in the 8-bp core sequence (GCATACAT). Cre recombinase
   2051..3622    -  CDS            G: GLYCO_RABVS - Experimental evidence at protein level: Swiss-Prot protein existence level 1. Attaches the virus to host cellular receptor, inducing endocytosis of the virion. In the endosome, the acidic pH induces conformational changes in the glycoprotein trimer, which trigger fusion between virus and cell membrane. There is convincing in vitro evidence that the muscular form of the nicotinic acetylcholine receptor (nAChR), the neuronal cell adhesion molecule (NCAM), and the p75 neurotrophin receptor (p75NTR) bind glycoprotein and thereby facilitate rabies virus entry into cells (By similarity
   3635..3668    +  protein_bind   lox2272: Cre-mediated recombination occurs in the 8-bp core sequence (GGATACTT). lox2272 sites are compatible with each other, but incompatible with loxP or loxN sites (Lee and Saito, 1988). Cre recombinase
   3739..3772    +  protein_bind   loxP: Cre-mediated recombination occurs in the 8-bp core sequence (GCATACAT). Cre recombinase
   3796..4384    +  misc_feature   WPRE: woodchuck hepatitis virus posttranscriptional regulatory element
   4408..4884    +  polyA_signal   hGH poly(A) signal: human growth hormone polyadenylation signal
   4930..5070    +  repeat_region  AAV2 ITR: inverted terminal repeat of adeno-associated virus serotype 2 inverted
   5075..5126    -  misc_feature   bom (fragment): basis of mobility region from pBR322
   5145..5525    +  rep_origin     M13 ori (sequence partly withheld): M13 bacteriophage origin of replication; arrow indicates direction of (+) strand synthesis
   5601..5650    -  misc_feature   bom (fragment): basis of mobility region from pBR322
   5752..5787    -  CDS            rop (fragment): Rop protein, which maintains plasmids at low copy number; rop
   5882..5986    +  promoter       AmpR promoter: bla
   5987..6847    +  CDS            AmpR: β-lactamase; bla; confers resistance to ampicillin, carbenicillin, and related antibiotics
   7018..7606    +  rep_origin     ori: high-copy-number ColE1/pMB1/pBR322/pUC origin of replication
