[The description below was written by a language model from this plasmid's Addgene catalogue record and pLannotate feature annotations shown in this document.]
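Description:
CAG-Flex-RG is a pAAV-based transfer plasmid of about 7.7 kb for producing recombinant adeno-associated virus that expresses rabies virus glycoprotein (G) only in Cre-expressing mammalian cells. It is propagated in E. coli using a high-copy ColE1/pUC-type origin and selected with ampicillin through the bla gene. The backbone also carries an M13 phage origin and small remnants of pBR322 bom and rop sequences. Two AAV2 inverted terminal repeats flank the expression cassette and define the segment that is packaged into AAV particles.

Between the ITRs, transcription is driven by the CAG promoter, annotated as the CMV immediate-early enhancer, the chicken β-actin promoter and a chimeric β-actin/β-globin intron. Downstream lies a FLEX (double-inverted) switch. The roughly 1.6 kb glycoprotein coding sequence, cloned between SalI and AscI sites, sits in the antisense orientation relative to the promoter. It is bracketed by a lox2272 and loxP pair on each side, with the two pairs in opposite orientation. Without Cre, no functional G transcript is made. Cre inverts the coding sequence through one pair of compatible sites, and excision between the other pair then locks it in the sense orientation, allowing strong and stable expression. A WPRE element enhances transcript stability and expression, and the human growth hormone polyadenylation signal terminates the message.

The catalogue states the purpose only as Cre-dependent rabies glycoprotein expression. Supplying G in genetically defined cells is the standard way to complement glycoprotein-deleted rabies virus so that it can spread from starter neurons to their presynaptic partners. This fits the associated neural circuit-mapping study in the olfactory bulb.
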