Addgene plasmid #48333: CAG-Flex-RG
Purpose: Cre-dependant (flex) rabies glycoprotein
Depositing lab: Liqun Luo. Depositing organization: Stanford University. Publication: Dissecting local circuits: parvalbumin interneurons underlie broad feedback control of olfactory bulb output. Miyamichi K, Shlomai-Fuchs Y, Shu M, Weissbourd BC, Luo L, Mizrahi A. Neuron. 2013 Dec 4;80(5):1232-45. doi: 10.1016/j.neuron.2013.08.027. Epub 2013 Nov 14. PubMed 24239125.
Backbone
  Vector backbone: pAAV
  Backbone size w/o insert (bp): 6000
  Total vector size (bp): 7663
  Modifications to backbone: lox2272(c)-loxP(c)-SalI-AscI-lox2272-loxP cassette was inserted between CAG promoter and WPRE-hGHpA.
  Vector type: Mammalian Expression, AAV
Growth in bacteria
  Bacterial resistance: Ampicillin, 100 μg/mL
  Growth temperature: 37°C
  Growth strain: Top10
  Copy number: Unknown
Gene/Insert
  Gene/Insert name: Rabies Glycoprotein
  Insert size (bp): 1575
  Promoter: CAG
  Cloning method: Restriction Enzyme; 5′ cloning site Sal1 (not destroyed); 3′ cloning site Asc1 (not destroyed)
  Sequencing primers: 5′ TriEXUP.5; 3′ pWPTrev
Resource information
  A portion of this plasmid was derived from a plasmid made by: The plasmid was modified after a construct received from the Uchida lab at Harvard.
Terms and licenses: Academic/Nonprofit Terms; Industry Terms: Not Available to Industry
How to cite: CAG-Flex-RG was a gift from Liqun Luo (Addgene plasmid # 48333 ; http://n2t.net/addgene:48333 ; RRID:Addgene_48333)
