>Addgene plasmid #48333 | CAG-Flex-RG | depositor partial sequence | sequence record 73718 | TriEXUP.5
TGATACCGCGGGCCCGGCCGGGATAACTTCGTATAAAGTATCCTATACGAAGTTATATCAAAATAGGAAG
ACCAATGCTTCACCATCGACCCGAATTGCCAAGCATCACCATCGACACATAACTTCGTATAATGTATGCT
ATACGAAGTTATGTCGACTTACAGTCTGGTCTCACCCCCACTCTTGTGTGATTCCCATGAAGATATGATC
TTCCCGCTTTGGGGAGTGACTGACACCTCCCTCCCTGTCCCTCTGAGATTGTGTTGCGTAGGTTCTGATC
GATTGACTCTTCTACAACATGTCATCAGGAAAATTATCAACATCAAGGCAGTCAGGGCCCCTGCACTCAG
TAATACATACTTCCCCCAGTTCGGGAGACCCAAGTCAACTCCTGAGACCTGATTGTGCACATCGGGAAGG
TGAACTTCAACAAAATCCTCAGCCTCGTCACCGTCCTTGAAAACGGTAGACGGGTCTGCCAGGGGGTGCA
CAAGGGGGATAACCGAGGATTCCAACAACTCCATATGTTGCTGGAGGAGGGATGATTGCATCTCTGGGAT
TAAGACATTGCCGTCAGGTCCTAATATTATACCATTGAAAAACACCCCGTTCACATGAGGATGACACCTC
CCCCCAACTCTTAAACACCCTTTTGAAGGGAGGATCTCATTCCAAGTTCTGACTGACTTGTAGTGAGCAT
CGGCTTCCATCAAGGTCTTGTTGAATATGGTATATGCTTTTCCAAACCCAGGGACAAGTTTTCTTAAATG
ACTGAGACGTCTGAAACTCACTGACTTGGTTGTCATGATGGACTCTAGTGCATCCAGACACTCCTCTCTC
TTCCTGACCAACTCCTCTACANAAAGGTGCTCAATTTCGTCTGAGCGAAAGTCNTGCAGNTCACCTAACT
TATCGGGAGGGNACCATTTNNTTTCATTTGATGTTTGCATCNNNACCCATGTTCNTCCATAANNCTANNN
CNAGAACTCC
