>Addgene plasmid #48333 | CAG-Flex-RG | depositor partial sequence | sequence record 73719 | pWPTRev
NNGNNNNACTNNTTAGATACCAGTCAATCTTTCACAAATTTTGTAATCCAGAGGTTGATTATCGATCGGC
CGCATATAAGCTTATAACTTCGTATAATGTATGCTATACGAAGTTATGGGTCGATGGTGAGATCTGGACT
AGAGGGTCGATGGTGATGCTTGGATCAAAATAGGAAGAATCCCAATGATAACTTCGTATAAAGTATCCTA
TACGAAGTTATAGGCGCGCCACCATGGTTCCTCAGGCTCTCCTGTTTGTACCCCTTCTGGTTTTTCCATT
GTGTTTTGGGAAATTCCCTATTTACACGATACCAGACAAGCTTGGTCCCTGGAGTCCGATTGACATACAT
CACCTCAGCTGCCCAAACAATTTGGTAGTGGAGGACGAAGGATGCACCAACCTGTCAGGGTTCTCCTACA
TGGAACTTAAAGTTGGATACATCTTAGCCATAAAAGTGAACGGGTTCACTTGCACAGGCGTTGTGACGGA
GGCTGAAACCTACACTAACTTCGTTGGTTATGTCACAACCACGTTCAAAAGAAAGCATTTCCGCCCAACA
CCAGATGCATGTAGAGCCGCGTACAACTGGAAGATGGCCGGTGACCCCAGATATGAAGAGTCTCTACACA
ATCCGTACCCTGACTACCGCTGGCTTCGAACTGTAAAAACCACCAAGGAGTCTCTCGTTATCATATCTCC
AAGTGTGGCAGATTTGGACCCATATGACAGATCCCTTCACTCGAGGGTCTTCCCTAGCGGGAAGTGCTCA
GGAGTAGCGGTGTCTTCTACCTACTGCTCCACTAACCACGATTACACCATTTGGATGCCCGAGAATCCGA
GACTAGGGATGTCTTGTGACATTTTTACCAATAGTAGAGGGAANANAGCATCCAAAGGGAGTGAGACTTG
CGGCTTTGTAGATGAAAGAGGCCTATATAGTCTTTNANNNGCATGCANNTCAGTNTGTGGANTTCTAGGA
NTNNACTATGNATGGNNATG
