>Addgene plasmid #48333 | CAG-Flex-RG | depositor partial sequence | sequence record 73720 | PCMV5R
NNNNNNNTNNNGATCTCNGTATCGATGCGGGGAGGCGGCCCAAAGGGAGATCCGACTCGTCTGAGGGCGA
AGGCGAAGACGCGGAAGAGGCCGCAGAGCCGGCAGCAGGCCGCGGGAAGGAAGGTCCGCTGGATTGAGGG
CCGAAGGGACGTAGCAGAAGGACGTCCCGCGCAGAATCCAGGTGGCAACACAGGCGAGCAGCCAAGGAAA
GGACGATGATTTCCCCGACAACACCACGGAATTGTCAGTGCCCAACAGCCGACCCCCTGTCCAGCAGCGG
GCAAGGCAGGCGGCGATGAGTTCCGCCGTGGCAATAGGGAGGGGGAAAGCGAAAGTCCCGGAAAGGAGCT
GACAGGTGGTGGCAATGCCCCAACCAGTGGGGGTTGCGTCAGCAAACACAGTGCACACCACGCCACGTTG
CCTGACAACGGGCCACAACTCCTCATAAAGAGACAGCAACCAGGATTTATACAAGGAGGAGAAAATGAAA
GCCATACGGGAAGCAATAGCATGATACAAAGGCATTAAAGCAGCGTATCCACATAGCGTAAAAGGAGCAA
CATAGTTAAGAATACCAGTCAATCTTTCACAATTTTTGTAATCCAGAGGTTGATTATCGATCGGCCGCAT
ATAAGCTTATAACTTCGTATAATGTATGCTATACGAAGTTATGGGTCGATGGTGAGATCTGGACTAGAGG
GTCGATGGTGATGCTTGGATCAAAATAGGAAGAATCCCAATGATAACTTCGTATAAAGTATCCTATACGA
AGTTATAGGCGCGCCACCATGGCTCCTCANGCTCTCCTGTTTGTACCCCTTCTGGTTTTTCCATTGTGTT
NTNGAGAAAATTNCNCTATTTACACGATACCAGACNAGCTTTGNNCGCNNGNNNGTACNGATTGACATAC
ATCANCTCAGCTGNNCAAATTATTTGGGTANNGGAGANGNNNNATGCACCANCCTGNCNGGNTCTCNAGC
ATGNNNTNANGNNGNNNCNT
