>Addgene plasmid #48333 | CAG-Flex-RG | addgene partial sequence | sequence record 75800 | pCAGGS5 5'-ggttcggcttctggcgtgtgacc-3'
GCCTTCTTCTTTTTCCTACAGCTCCTGGGCAACGTGCTGGTTATTGTGCTGTCTCATCATTTTGGCAAAG
AATTGATTTGATACCGCGGGCCCGGCCGGGATAACTTCGTATAAAGTATCCTATACGAAGTTATATCAAA
ATAGGAAGACCAATGCTTCACCATCGACCCGAATTGCCAAGCATCACCATCGACACATAACTTCGTATAA
TGTATGCTATACGAAGTTATGTCGACTTACAGTCTGGTCTCACCCCCACTCTTGTGTGATTCCCATGAAG
ATATGATCTTCCCGCTTTGGGGAGTGACTGACACCTCCCTCCCTGTCCCTCTGAGATTGTGTTGCGTAGG
TTCTGATCGATTGACTCTTCTACAACATGTCATCAGGAAAATTATCAACATCAAGGCAGTCAGGGCCCCT
GCACTCAGTAATACATACTTCCCCCAGTTCGGGAGACCCAAGTCAACTCCTGAGACCTGATTGTGCACAT
CGGGAAGGTGAACTTCAACAAAATCCTCAGCCTCGTCACCGTCCTTGAAAACGGTAGACGGGTCTGCCAG
GGGGTGCACAAGGGGGATAACCGAGGATTCCAACAACTCCATATGTTGCTGGAGGAGGGATGATTGCATC
TCTGGGATTAAGACATTGCCGTCAGGTCCTAATATTATACCATTGAAAAACACCCCGTTCACATGAGGAT
GACACCTCCCCCCAACTCTTAAACACCCTTTTGAAGGGAGGATCTCATTCCAAGTTCTGACTGACTTGTA
GTGAGCATCGGCTTCCATCAAGGTCTTGTTGAATATGGTATATGCTTTTCC
