>Addgene plasmid #48333 | CAG-Flex-RG | addgene partial sequence | sequence record 75805 | WPRE-R 5'-CATAGCGTAAAAGGAGCAACA-3'
AATCCAGAGGTTGATTATCGATCGGCCGCATATAAGCTTATAACTTCGTATAATGTATGCTATACGAAGT
TATGGGTCGATGGTGAGATCTGGACTAGAGGGTCGATGGTGATGCTTGGATCAAAATAGGAAGAATCCCA
ATGATAACTTCGTATAAAGTATCCTATACGAAGTTATAGGCGCGCCACCATGGTTCCTCAGGCTCTCCTG
TTTGTACCCCTTCTGGTTTTTCCATTGTGTTTTGGGAAATTCCCTATTTACACGATACCAGACAAGCTTG
GTCCCTGGAGTCCGATTGACATACATCACCTCAGCTGCCCAAACAATTTGGTAGTGGAGGACGAAGGATG
CACCAACCTGTCAGGGTTCTCCTACATGGAACTTAAAGTTGGATACATCTTAGCCATAAAAGTGAACGGG
TTCACTTGCACAGGCGTTGTGACGGAGGCTGAAACCTACACTAACTTCGTTGGTTATGTCACAACCACGT
TCAAAAGAAAGCATTTCCGCCCAACACCAGATGCATGTAGAGCCGCGTACAACTGGAAGATGGCCGGTGA
CCCCAGATATGAAGAGTCTCTACACAATCCGTACCCTGACTACCGCTGGCTTCGAACTGTAAAAACCACC
AAGGAGTCTCTCGTTATCATATCTCCAAGTGTGGCAGATTTGGACCCATATGACAGATCCCTTCACTCGA
GGGTCTTCCCTAGCGGGAAGTGCTCAGGAGTAGCGGTGTCTTCTACCTACTGCTCCACTAACCACGATTA
CACCATTTGGATGCCCGAGAATCCGAGACTA
